>Addgene plasmid #156598 | pD649-HAsp-TNFRSF1A-Fc(DAPA)-AviTag-6xHis | addgene full sequence | sequence record 400997 | Addgene NGS Result
TTTCAATATTATTGAAGCATTTATCAGGGTTATTGTCTCATGAGCGGATACATATTTGAATGTATTTAGA
AAAATAAACAAATAGGGGTCAGTGTTACAACCAATTAACCAATTCTGAACATTATCGCGAGCCCATTTAT
ACCTGAATATGGCTCATAACACCCCTTGCTCATGACCAAAATCCCTTAACGTGAGTTACGCGCGCGTCGT
TCCACTGAGCGTCAGACCCCGTAGAAAAGATCAAAGGATCTTCTTGAGATCCTTTTTTTCTGCGCGTAAT
CTGCTGCTTGCAAACAAAAAAACCACCGCTACCAGCGGTGGTTTGTTTGCCGGATCAAGAGCTACCAACT
CTTTTTCCGAAGGTAACTGGCTTCAGCAGAGCGCAGATACCAAATACTGTTCTTCTAGTGTAGCCGTAGT
TAGCCCACCACTTCAAGAACTCTGTAGCACCGCCTACATACCTCGCTCTGCTAATCCTGTTACCAGTGGC
TGCTGCCAGTGGCGATAAGTCGTGTCTTACCGGGTTGGACTCAAGACGATAGTTACCGGATAAGGCGCAG
CGGTCGGGCTGAACGGGGGGTTCGTGCACACAGCCCAGCTTGGAGCGAACGACCTACACCGAACTGAGAT
ACCTACAGCGTGAGCTATGAGAAAGCGCCACGCTTCCCGAAGGGAGAAAGGCGGACAGGTATCCGGTAAG
CGGCAGGGTCGGAACAGGAGAGCGCACGAGGGAGCTTCCAGGGGGAAACGCCTGGTATCTTTATAGTCCT
GTCGGGTTTCGCCACCTCTGACTTGAGCGTCGATTTTTGTGATGCTCGTCAGGGGGGCGGAGCCTATGGA
AAAACGCCAGCAACGCGGCCTTTTTACGGTTCCTGGCCTTTTGCTGGCCTTTTGCTCACATGTTCTTTCC
TGCGTTATCCCCTGATTCTGTGGATAACCGTATTACCGCCTTTGAGTGAGCTGATACCGCTCGCCGCAGC
CGAACGACCGAGCGCAGCGAGTCAGTGAGCGAGGAAGCGGAAGGCGAGAGTAGGGAACTGCCAGGCATCA
AACTAAGCAGAAGGCCCCTGACGGATGGCCTTTTTGCGTTTCTACAAACTCTTTCTGTGTTGTAAAACGA
CGGCCAGTCTTAAGCTCGGGCCCCCTGGGCGGTTCTGATAACGAGTAATCGTTAATCCGCAAATAACGTA
AAAACCCGCTTCGGCGGGTTTTTTTATGGGGGGAGTTTAGGGAAAGAGCATTTGTCAGAATATTTAAGGG
CGCCTGTCACTTTGCTTGATATATGAGAATTATTTAACCTTATAAATGAGAAAAAAGCAACGCACTTTAA
ATAAGATACGTTGCTTTTTCGATTGATGAACACCTATAATTAAACTATTCATCTATTATTTATGATTTTT
TGTATATACAATATTTCTAGTTTGTTAAAGAGAATTAAGAAAATAAATCTCGAAAATAATAAAGGGAAAA
TCAGTTTTTGATATCAAAATTATACATGTCAACGATAATACAAAATATAATACAAACTATAAGATGTTAT
CAGTATTTATTATCATTTAGAATAAATTTTGTGTCGCCCTTAATTGTGAGCGGATAACAATTACGAGCTT
CATGCACAGTGGCGTTGACTCAATATTGGCCATTAGCCATATTATTCATTGGTTATATAGCATAAATCAA
TATTGGCTATTGGCCATTGCATACGTTGTATCTATATCATAATATGTACATTTATATTGGCTCATGTCCA
ATATGACCGCCATGTTGGCATTGATTATTGACTAGTTATTAATAGTAATCAATTACGGGGTCATTAGTTC
ATAGCCCATATATGGAGTTCCGCGTTACATAACTTACGGTAAATGGCCCGCCTGGCTGACCGCCCAACGA
CCCCCGCCCATTGACGTCAATAATGACGTATGTTCCCATAGTAACGCCAATAGGGACTTTCCATTGACGT
CAATGGGTGGAGTATTTACGGTAAACTGCCCACTTGGCAGTACATCAAGTGTATCATATGCCAAGTACGC
CCCCTATTGACGTCAATGACGGTAAATGGCCCGCCTGGCATTATGCCCAGTACATGACCTTATGGGACTT
TCCTACTTGGCAGTACATCTACGTATTAGTCATCGCTATTACCATGGTGATGCGGTTTTGGCAGTACATC
AATGGGCGTGGATAGCGGTTTGACTCACGGGGATTTCCAAGTCTCCACCCCATTGACGTCAATGGGAGTT
TGTTTTGGCACCAAAATCAACGGGACTTTCCAAAATGTCGTAACAACTCCGCCCCATTGACGCAAATGGG
CGGTAGGCGTGTACGGTGGGAGGTCTATATAAGCAGAGCTCGTTTAGTGAACCGTCAGATCGCCTGGAGA
CGCCATCCACGCTGTTTTGACCTCCATAGAAGACACCGGGACCGATCCAGCCTCCGCGGCCGGGAACGGT
GCATTGGAACGCGGATTCCCCGTGCCAAGAGTGACGTAAGTACCGCCTATAGAGTCTATAGGCCCACCCC
CTTGGCTTCGTTAGAACGCGGCTACAATTAATACATAACCTTATGTATCATACACATACGATTTAGGTGA
CACTATAGAATAACATCCACTTTGCCTTTCTCTCCACAGGTGTCCACTCCCAGGTCCAACTGCACCTCGG
TTCTATCGAAAACGCGCCTGCTAGCGCCACCATGAAGACCATCATTGCCCTGAGCTACATCTTCTGCCTG
GTGTTCGCTGCGGCCGCCATATATCCTAGCGGAGTGATTGGACTGGTGCCCCACCTGGGCGATAGAGAAA
AAAGGGAT
[360 nt withheld, positions 2809-3168]
CAGAACACCGTGTGTACCTGCCACGCCGGCTTTTTTCTGCGGGAAAATGAGTGCGTGTCCTGCTCCAACT
GCAAGAAAAGCCTGGAATGCACCAAGCTGTGCCTGCCTCAGATCGAGAATGTGAAGGGCACCGAGGACAG
CGGCACAACAGGCGCGCCGGGCGGCGACAAGACCCACACCTGCCCCCCCTGCCCAGCTCCAGAACTGCTG
GGAGGGCCTTCCGTGTTCCTGTTCCCCCCCAAGCCCAAGGACACCCTGATGATCAGCAGGACCCCCGAGG
TGACCTGCGTGGTGGTGGCCGTGTCCCACGAGGACCCAGAGGTGAAGTTCAACTGGTACGTGGACGGCGT
GGAGGTGCACAACGCCAAGACCAAGCCCAGAGAGGAGCAGTACAACAGCACCTACAGGGTGGTGTCCGTG
CTGACCGTGCTGCACCAGGACTGGCTGAACGGCAAAGAATACAAGTGCAAAGTCTCCAACAAGGCCCTGG
CTGCCCCAATCGAAAAGACAATCAGCAAGGCCAAGGGCCAGCCACGGGAGCCCCAGGTGTACACCCTGCC
CCCCAGCCGGGAGGAGATGACCAAGAACCAGGTGTCCCTGACCTGTCTGGTGAAGGGCTTCTACCCCAGC
GATATCGCCGTGGAGTGGGAGAGCAACGGCCAGCCCGAGAACAACTACAAGACCACCCCCCCAGTGCTGG
ACAGCGACGGCAGCTTCTTCCTGTACAGCAAGCTGACCGTGGACAAGTCCAGGTGGCAGCAGGGCAACGT
GTTCAGCTGCAGCGTGATGCACGAGGCCCTGCACAACCACTACACCCAGAAGTCCCTGAGCCTGAGCCCC
GGCGGCAGCGGTCTTAATGATATTTTCGAGGCTCAGAAGATTGAGTGGCATGAACACCACCACCATCACC
ACTAAGGCCGGCCTGTAGTCACTGGCACAACGCGTTACCCGGTAAGCCAATCGGGTATACACGGTCGTCA
TACTGCAGACAGGGTTCTTCTACTTTGCAAGATAGTCTTGAGTAGTAAAATAAATAGATAGAGAAAATCA
GCCTCGACTGTGCCTTCTAGTTGCCAGCCATCTGTTGTTTGCCCCTCCCCCGTGCCTTCCTTGACCCTGG
AAGGTGCCACTCCCACTGTCCTTTCCTAATAAAATGAGGAAATTGCATCACAACACTCAACCCTATCTCG
GTCTATTCTTTTGATTTATAAGGGATTTTGCCGATTTCGGCCTATTGGTTAAAAAATGAGCTGATTTAAC
AAAAATTTAACGCGAATTAATTCTGTGGAATGTGTGTCAGTTAGGGTGTGGAAAGTCCCCAGGCTCCCCA
GCAGGCAGAAGTATGCAAAGCATGCATCTCAATTAGTCAGCAACCAGGTGTGGAAAGTCCCCAGGCTCCC
CAGCAGGCAGAAGTATGCAAAGCATGCATCTCAATTAGTCAGCAACCATAGTCCCGCCCCTAACTCCGCC
CATCCCGCCCCTAACTCCGCCCAGTTCCGCCCATTCTCCGCCCCATGGCTGACTAATTTTTTTTATTTAT
GCAGAGGCCGAGGCCGCCTCTGCCTCTGAGCTATTCCAGAAGTAGTGAGGAGGCTTTTTTGGAGGCCTAG
GCTTTTGCAAAAAGCTCCCGGGAGCTTGTATATCCATTTTCGGATCTGATCAGCACGTGTTGACAATTAA
TCATCGGCATAGTATATCGGCATAGTATAATACGACAAGGTGAGGAACTAAACCATGACCGAGTACAAGC
CCACGGTGCGCCTCGCCACCCGCGACGACGTCCCCAGGGCCGTACGCACCCTCGCCGCCGCGTTCGCCGA
CTACCCCGCCACGCGCCACACCGTCGATCCGGACCGCCACATCGAGCGGGTCACCGAGCTGCAAGAACTC
TTCCTCACGCGCGTCGGGCTCGACATCGGCAAGGTGTGGGTCGCGGACGACGGCGCCGCGGTGGCGGTCT
GGACCACGCCGGAGAGCGTCGAAGCGGGGGCGGTGTTCGCCGAGATCGGCCCGCGCATGGCCGAGTTGAG
CGGTTCCCGGCTGGCCGCGCAGCAACAGATGGAAGGCCTCCTGGCGCCGCACCGGCCCAAGGAGCCCGCG
TGGTTCCTGGCCACCGTCGGCGTCTCGCCCGACCACCAGGGCAAGGGTCTGGGCAGCGCCGTCGTGCTCC
CCGGAGTGGAGGCGGCCGAGCGCGCCGGGGTGCCCGCCTTCCTGGAGACATCCGCGCCCCGCAACCTCCC
CTTCTACGAGCGGCTCGGCTTCACCGTCACCGCCGACGTCGAGGTGCCCGAAGGACCGCGCACCTGGTGC
ATGACCCGCAAGCCCGGTGCCTGACACGTGCTACGAGATTTCGATTCCACCGCCGCCTTCTATGAAAGGT
TGGGCTTCGGAATCGTTTTCCGGGACGCCGGCTGGATGATCCTCCAGCGCGGGGATCTCATGCTGGAGTT
CTTCGCCCACCCCAACTTGTTTATTGCAGCTTATAATGGTTACAAATAAAGCAATAGCATCACAAATTTC
ACAAATAAAGCATTTTTTTCACTGCATTCTAGTTGTGGTTTGTCCAAACTCATCAATGTATCTTATCATG
TCTGTATACCGTCGACCTCTAGCTAGAGCTTGGCGTAATCATGGTCATTACCAATGCTTAATCAGTGAGG
CACCTATCTCAGCGATCTGTCTATTTCGTTCATCCATAGTTGCCTGACTCCCCGTCGTGTAGATAACTAC
GATACGGGAGGGCTTACCATCTGGCCCCAGCGCTGCGATGATACCGCGAGAACCACGCTCACCGGCTCCG
GATTTATCAGCAATAAACCAGCCAGCCGGAAGGGCCGAGCGCAGAAGTGGTCCTGCAACTTTATCCGCCT
CCATCCAGTCTATTAATTGTTGCCGGGAAGCTAGAGTAAGTAGTTCGCCAGTTAATAGTTTGCGCAACGT
TGTTGCCATCGCTACAGGCATCGTGGTGTCACGCTCGTCGTTTGGTATGGCTTCATTCAGCTCCGGTTCC
CAACGATCAAGGCGAGTTACATGATCCCCCATGTTGTGCAAAAAAGCGGTTAGCTCCTTCGGTCCTCCGA
TCGTTGTCAGAAGTAAGTTGGCCGCAGTGTTATCACTCATGGTTATGGCAGCACTGCATAATTCTCTTAC
TGTCATGCCATCCGTAAGATGCTTTTCTGTGACTGGTGAGTACTCAACCAAGTCATTCTGAGAATAGTGT
ATGCGGCGACCGAGTTGCTCTTGCCCGGCGTCAATACGGGATAATACCGCGCCACATAGCAGAACTTTAA
AAGTGCTCATCATTGGAAAACGTTCTTCGGGGCGAAAACTCTCAAGGATCTTACCGCTGTTGAGATCCAG
TTCGATGTAACCCACTCGTGCACCCAACTGATCTTCAGCATCTTTTACTTTCACCAGCGTTTCTGGGTGA
GCAAAAACAGGAAGGCAAAATGCCGCAAAAAAGGGAATAAGGGCGACACGGAAATGTTGAATACTCATAT
TCTTCCTT
Features (pLannotate 1.2.2; 21 found; start..end, strand, type, name):
    119..143     -  CDS            KanR (fragment): aminoglycoside phosphotransferase; aph(3')-Ia; confers resistance to kanamycin
    254..842     +  rep_origin     ori: high-copy-number ColE1/pMB1/pBR322/pUC origin of replication
   1067..1084    +  terminator     rrnB T2 terminator (fragment): transcription terminator T2 from the E. coli rrnB gene
   1109..1128    -  CDS            lacZα (fragment): LacZα fragment of β-galactosidase; lacZ fragment
   1584..1600    +  protein_bind   lac operator: The lac repressor binds to the lac operator to inhibit transcription in E. coli. This inhibition can be relieved by adding lactose or isopropyl-β-D-thiogalactopyranoside (IPTG). lac repressor encoded by lacI
   1843..2146    +  enhancer       CMV enhancer: human cytomegalovirus immediate early enhancer
   2147..2350    +  promoter       CMV promoter: human cytomegalovirus (CMV) immediate early promoter
   2486..2529    +  intron         CMV intron (fragment): modified intron A from human cytomegalovirus
   2581..2599    +  promoter       SP6 promoter: promoter for bacteriophage SP6 RNA polymerase
   2603..2640    +  CDS            IgH signal sequence (fragment): signal sequence from the mouse immunoglobulin heavy chain variable region
   2749..3318    +  CDS            TNFRSF1A (fragment) (sequence partly withheld): TNR1A_HUMAN - Also known as TNFAR, TNFR1. Experimental evidence at protein level: Swiss-Prot protein existence level 1. Receptor for TNFSF2/TNF-alpha and homotrimeric TNFSF1/lymphotoxin-alpha. The adapter molecule FADD recruits caspase-8 to the activated receptor. The resulting death-inducing signaling complex (DISC) performs caspase-8 proteolytic activation which initiates the subsequent cascade of caspases (aspartate-specific cysteine proteases) mediating apoptosis. Contributes to the induction of non-cytocidal TNF effects including anti-viral state and activation of the acid sphingomyelinas
   3334..4011    +  CDS            IGHG1 (fragment): IGHG1_HUMAN - Experimental evidence at protein level: Swiss-Prot protein existence level 1. Constant region of immunoglobulin heavy chains. Immunoglobulins, also known as antibodies, are membrane-bound or secreted glycoproteins produced by B lymphocytes. In the recognition phase of humoral immunity, the membrane-bound immunoglobulins serve as receptors which, upon binding of a specific antigen, trigger the clonal expansion and differentiation of B lymphocytes into immunoglobulins- secreting plasma cells. Secreted immunoglobulins mediate the effector phase of humoral immunity, which results in
   4226..4337    +  polyA_signal   bGH poly(A) signal: bovine growth hormone polyadenylation signal
   4338..4446    +  rep_origin     f1 ori (fragment): f1 bacteriophage origin of replication; arrow indicates direction of (+) strand synthesis
   4460..4789    +  promoter       SV40 promoter: SV40 enhancer and early promoter
   4837..4884    +  promoter       EM7 promoter: synthetic bacterial promoter&nbsp
   4903..5502    +  CDS            PuroR (fragment): puromycin N-acetyltransferase; pac from Streptomyces; confers resistance to puromycin
   5512..5637    +  CDS            ble (fragment): BLE_KLEPN - Experimental evidence at protein level: Swiss-Prot protein existence level 1. Binding protein with a strong affinity to the bleomycin family of antibiotics. Binds to CL990; an antimitotic-antibiotic compound. From Klebsiella pneumoniae.
   5632..5753    +  polyA_signal   SV40 poly(A) signal: SV40 polyadenylation signal
   5806..6666    -  CDS            AmpR: β-lactamase; bla; confers resistance to ampicillin, carbenicillin, and related antibiotics
   6669..89      -  promoter       AmpR promoter (fragment) (across the origin): bla
