[The description below was written by a language model from this plasmid's Addgene catalogue record and pLannotate feature annotations shown in this document.]
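Description:
pD649-HAsp-TNFRSF1A-Fc(DAPA)-AviTag-6xHis is a mammalian expression plasmid built on the pD649 backbone for producing a secreted, soluble form of the human TNF receptor 1 (TNFRSF1A, TNR1A) extracellular domain. It is maintained in E. coli as a high-copy plasmid through a ColE1/pUC-type origin and is selected with ampicillin via the bla gene. The sequenced record is 6,676 nt. The annotation also picks up short remnants of KanR, lacZα, an rrnB terminator and an f1 origin, which appear to be backbone leftovers rather than functional parts.

The expression cassette is driven by the CMV immediate-early enhancer and promoter, followed by a fragment of CMV intron A and an SP6 phage promoter, which could serve for in vitro transcription. The plasmid name indicates an HA-derived signal peptide, although the annotation tool matched part of this leader region to an immunoglobulin heavy chain signal sequence. Either way, the leader directs the fusion into the secretory pathway. The 570 bp TNFRSF1A ectodomain fragment sits between preserved NotI and AscI cloning sites and is fused in frame to a human IgG1 Fc carrying D265A and P329A (DAPA), substitutions generally used to reduce Fc effector binding. An AviTag for site-specific biotinylation and a 6xHis tag for affinity purification follow, though the feature table does not annotate either tag, and a bGH polyadenylation signal ends the unit. A separate SV40/EM7-promoted puromycin resistance cassette with an SV40 poly(A) signal allows selection of transfected mammalian cells.

The plasmid belongs to a collection of cell-surface ectodomain constructs made for screening extracellular protein-protein interactions. The depositor notes that some members may carry an IS4-like transposase insertion upstream of the CMV promoter, but none is annotated in this record.
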