Addgene plasmid #156598: pD649-HAsp-TNFRSF1A-Fc(DAPA)-AviTag-6xHis
Purpose: Mammalian expression of cell-surface protein extracellular domain fused to Fc(DAPA)-Avi-6xHis. Protein is secreted from cells.
Depositing lab: Chris Garcia. Depositing organization: Stanford University. Publication: A Human IgSF Cell-Surface Interactome Reveals a Complex Network of Protein-Protein Interactions. Wojtowicz WM, Vielmetter J, Fernandes RA, Siepe DH, Eastman CL, Chisholm GB, Cox S, Klock H, Anderson PW, Rue SM, Miller JJ, Glaser SM, Bragstad ML, Vance J, Lam AW, Lesley SA, Zinn K, Garcia KC. Cell. 2020 Aug 20;182(4):1027-1043.e17. doi: 10.1016/j.cell.2020.07.025. PubMed 32822567.
Backbone
  Vector backbone: pD649
  Backbone size w/o insert (bp): 6106
  Vector type: Mammalian Expression
Growth in bacteria
  Bacterial resistance: Ampicillin, 100 μg/mL
  Growth temperature: 37°C
  Growth strain: DH5alpha
  Copy number: High Copy
Gene/Insert
  Gene/Insert name: TNFRSF1A (alt name: TNR1A)
  Species: H. sapiens (human)
  Insert size (bp): 570
  Mutation: Fc region of human IgG contains D265A and P329A mutations (DAPA)
  Entrez Gene: TNFRSF1A (a.k.a. CD120a, FPF, TBP1, TNF-R, TNF-R-I, TNF-R55, TNFAR, TNFR1, TNFR55, TNFR60, p55, p55-R, p60)
  Promoter: CMV/SP6
  Tag / fusion protein: Fc(DAPA)-AviTag-6xHis (C terminal on backbone)
  Cloning method: Restriction Enzyme; 5′ cloning site GCGGCCGC (not destroyed); 3′ cloning site GGCGCGCC (not destroyed)
  Sequencing primers: 5′ ATTTAGGTGACACTATAG; 3′ CACGTACCAGTTGAACTTCACC
Resource information
  A portion of this plasmid was derived from a plasmid made by: synthesis by ThermoFisher
Terms and licenses: Academic/Nonprofit Terms; Industry Terms: Not Available to Industry
Depositor comments: Some plasmids in this collection may have an IS4-like element ISVsa5 family transposase upstream of the CMV promoter.
How to cite: pD649-HAsp-TNFRSF1A-Fc(DAPA)-AviTag-6xHis was a gift from Chris Garcia (Addgene plasmid # 156598 ; http://n2t.net/addgene:156598 ; RRID:Addgene_156598)
