>Addgene plasmid #156598 | pD649-HAsp-TNFRSF1A-Fc(DAPA)-AviTag-6xHis | depositor partial sequence | sequence record 302306 | insert (extracellular domain)
ATATATCCTAGCGGAGTGATTGGACTGGTGCCCCACCTGGGCGATAGAGAAAAAAGGGAT
[360 nt withheld, positions 61-420]
CAGAACACCGTGTGTACCTGCCACGCCGGCTTTTTTCTGCGGGAAAATGAGTGCGTGTCCTGCTCCAACT
GCAAGAAAAGCCTGGAATGCACCAAGCTGTGCCTGCCTCAGATCGAGAATGTGAAGGGCACCGAGGACAG
CGGCACAACA
